Addgene plasmid #194007: mCh-Miro1(∆TM)-SspB
Purpose: Optogenetic tool
Depositing lab: Pietro De Camilli. Depositing organization: Yale University. Publication: VPS13D bridges the ER to mitochondria and peroxisomes via Miro. Guillen-Samander A, Leonzino M, Hanna MG, Tang N, Shen H, De Camilli P. J Cell Biol. 2021 May 3;220(5). pii: 212021. doi: 10.1083/jcb.202010004. PubMed 33891013.
Backbone
  Vector backbone: pEGFP-C1
  Backbone size w/o insert (bp): 5000
  Total vector size (bp): 7000
  Vector type: Mammalian Expression
Growth in bacteria
  Bacterial resistance: Kanamycin, 50 μg/mL
  Growth temperature: 37°C
  Growth strain: DH5alpha
  Copy number: Unknown
Gene/Insert
  Gene/Insert name: Miro1 (var4, peroxisomal splice variant) (alt name: Miro1 var4)
  Species: H. sapiens (human)
  Insert size (bp): 2076
  GenBank ID: NM_001033568.3
  Entrez Gene: RHOT1 (a.k.a. ARHT1, MIRO-1, MIRO1)
  Tag / fusion protein: mCherry (N terminal on insert)
Terms and licenses: Academic/Nonprofit Terms; Industry Terms: Not Available to Industry
How to cite: mCh-Miro1(∆TM)-SspB was a gift from Pietro De Camilli (Addgene plasmid # 194007 ; http://n2t.net/addgene:194007 ; RRID:Addgene_194007)
