[The description below was written by a language model from this plasmid's Addgene catalogue record and pLannotate feature annotations shown in this document.]
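Description:
mCh-Miro1(∆TM)-SspB is a mammalian expression plasmid of about 6.9 kb built on the pEGFP-C1 backbone, in which the original EGFP has been replaced by mCherry. It is propagated in E. coli through a high-copy ColE1/pUC-type origin and selected with kanamycin. The NeoR/KanR (aph(3')-II) cassette is driven by tandem bacterial (AmpR) and SV40 early promoters and terminated by an HSV TK polyadenylation signal, so the same gene can confer G418 resistance in mammalian cells. An f1 origin is also present. Short annotated fragments of ble, SV40 large T antigen and a bGH poly(A) signal appear to be backbone remnants rather than functional elements.

The payload is a single open reading frame under the CMV immediate early enhancer and promoter, ending at an SV40 poly(A) signal. It encodes mCherry at the N terminus, followed by human Miro1 (RHOT1; the record specifies variant 4, the peroxisomal splice variant), and then a C-terminal SspB fragment, with the segments joined by residual multiple cloning site sequence. As the name indicates, the Miro1 transmembrane anchor has been deleted, so the GTPase should no longer be inserted into organelle membranes by its own tail.

The record lists the purpose only as an optogenetic tool. SspB is the binding partner used in light-inducible dimerisation systems such as iLID, in which illumination exposes an SsrA peptide on a separately expressed bait. The likely use is therefore light-triggered recruitment of soluble, red-labelled Miro1 to a chosen membrane, although the partner construct is not described here. The associated study concerns Miro-dependent tethering of VPS13D between the ER and mitochondria or peroxisomes.
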