Features (pLannotate 1.2.2; 18 found; start..end, strand, type, name):
     61..364     +  enhancer       CMV enhancer: human cytomegalovirus immediate early enhancer
    365..568     +  promoter       CMV promoter: human cytomegalovirus (CMV) immediate early promoter
    612..1319    +  CDS            mCherry: mCherry is a basic (constitutively fluorescent) red fluorescent protein published in 2004, derived from Discosoma sp.. It is reported to be a very rapidly-maturing monomer with low acid sensitivity.
   1320..1344    +  misc_feature   MCS (fragment): multiple cloning site
   1353..3122    +  CDS            RHOT1: MIRO1_HUMAN - Also known as ARHT1. Experimental evidence at protein level: Swiss-Prot protein existence level 1. Mitochondrial GTPase involved in mitochondrial trafficking (PubMed:12482879, PubMed:16630562, PubMed:22396657). Probably involved in control of anterograde transport of mitochondria and their subcellular distribution (PubMed:12482879, PubMed:16630562, PubMed:22396657). From Homo sapiens (Human).
   3120..3139    +  misc_feature   MCS (fragment): multiple cloning site
   3183..3512    +  CDS            sspB (fragment): SSPB_HAEIN - Experimental evidence at protein level: Swiss-Prot protein existence level 1. Also stimulates degradation of the N-terminus of RseA (residues 1-108, alone or in complex with sigma-E) by ClpX-ClpP in a non-ssrA-mediated fashion. From Haemophilus influenzae (strain ATCC 51907 / DSM 11121 / KW20 / Rd).
   3519..3539    +  misc_feature   MCS (fragment): multiple cloning site
   3551..3635    +  CDS            large T antigen (fragment): large T antigen from SV40 (simian virus 40)
   3658..3779    +  polyA_signal   SV40 poly(A) signal: SV40 polyadenylation signal
   3813..4241    -  rep_origin     f1 ori (sequence partly withheld): f1 bacteriophage origin of replication; arrow indicates direction of (+) strand synthesis
   4268..4372    +  promoter       AmpR promoter: bla
   4374..4731    +  promoter       SV40 promoter: SV40 enhancer and early promoter
   4766..5560    +  CDS            NeoR/KanR: aminoglycoside phosphotransferase from Tn5; aph(3')-II (or nptII); confers resistance to neomycin, kanamycin, and G418 (Geneticin®)
   5581..5733    +  CDS            ble (fragment): BLE_KLEPN - Experimental evidence at protein level: Swiss-Prot protein existence level 1. Binding protein with a strong affinity to the bleomycin family of antibiotics. Binds to CL990; an antimitotic-antibiotic compound. From Klebsiella pneumoniae.
   5792..5839    +  polyA_signal   HSV TK poly(A) signal: herpes simplex virus thymidine kinase polyadenylation signal (Cole and Stacy, 1985)
   5930..5946    -  polyA_signal   bGH poly(A) signal (fragment): bovine growth hormone polyadenylation signal
   6168..6756    +  rep_origin     ori: high-copy-number ColE1/pMB1/pBR322/pUC origin of replication
>Addgene plasmid #194007 | mCh-Miro1(∆TM)-SspB | addgene full sequence | sequence record 382390 | Addgene NGS Result
TAGTTATTAATAGTAATCAATTACGGGGTCATTAGTTCATAGCCCATATATGGAGTTCCGCGTTACATAA
CTTACGGTAAATGGCCCGCCTGGCTGACCGCCCAACGACCCCCGCCCATTGACGTCAATAATGACGTATG
TTCCCATAGTAACGCCAATAGGGACTTTCCATTGACGTCAATGGGTGGAGTATTTACGGTAAACTGCCCA
CTTGGCAGTACATCAAGTGTATCATATGCCAAGTACGCCCCCTATTGACGTCAATGACGGTAAATGGCCC
GCCTGGCATTATGCCCAGTACATGACCTTATGGGACTTTCCTACTTGGCAGTACATCTACGTATTAGTCA
TCGCTATTACCATGGTGATGCGGTTTTGGCAGTACATCAATGGGCGTGGATAGCGGTTTGACTCACGGGG
ATTTCCAAGTCTCCACCCCATTGACGTCAATGGGAGTTTGTTTTGGCACCAAAATCAACGGGACTTTCCA
AAATGTCGTAACAACTCCGCCCCATTGACGCAAATGGGCGGTAGGCGTGTACGGTGGGAGGTCTATATAA
GCAGAGCTGGTTTAGTGAACCGTCAGATCCGCTAGCGCTACCGGTGCCACCATGGTGAGCAAGGGCGAGG
AGGATAACATGGCCATCATCAAGGAGTTCATGCGCTTCAAGGTGCACATGGAGGGCTCCGTGAACGGCCA
CGAGTTCGAGATCGAGGGCGAGGGCGAGGGCCGCCCCTACGAGGGCACCCAGACCGCCAAGCTGAAGGTG
ACCAAGGGTGGCCCCCTGCCCTTCGCCTGGGACATCCTGTCCCCTCAGTTCATGTACGGCTCCAAGGCCT
ACGTGAAGCACCCCGCCGACATCCCCGACTACTTGAAGCTGTCCTTCCCCGAGGGCTTCAAGTGGGAGCG
CGTGATGAACTTCGAGGACGGCGGCGTGGTGACCGTGACCCAGGACTCCTCCCTGCAGGACGGCGAGTTC
ATCTACAAGGTGAAGCTGCGCGGCACCAACTTCCCCTCCGACGGCCCCGTAATGCAGAAGAAGACCATGG
GCTGGGAGGCCTCCTCCGAGCGGATGTACCCCGAGGACGGCGCCCTGAAGGGCGAGATCAAGCAGAGGCT
GAAGCTGAAGGACGGCGGCCACTACGACGCTGAGGTCAAGACCACCTACAAGGCCAAGAAGCCCGTGCAG
CTGCCCGGCGCCTACAACGTCAACATCAAGTTGGACATCACCTCCCACAACGAGGACTACACCATCGTGG
AACAGTACGAACGCGCCGAGGGCCGCCACTCCACCGGCGGCATGGACGAGCTGTACAAGAGATCTCGAGC
TCAAGCTTCGAATTTGGGATCTATGAAGAAAGACGTGCGGATCCTGCTGGTGGGAGAACCTAGAGTTGGG
AAGACATCACTGATTATGTCTCTGGTCAGTGAAGAATTTCCAGAAGAGGTTCCTCCCCGGGCAGAAGAAA
TCACCATTCCAGCTGATGTCACCCCAGAGAGAGTTCCAACACACATTGTAGATTACTCAGAAGCAGAACA
GAGTGATGAACAACTTCATCAAGAAATATCTCAGGCTAATGTCATCTGTATAGTGTATGCCGTTAACAAC
AAGCATTCTATTGATAAGGTAACAAGTCGATGGATTCCTCTCATAAATGAAAGAACAGACAAAGACAGCA
GGCTGCCTTTAATATTGGTTGGGAACAAATCTGATCTGGTGGAATATAGTAGTATGGAGACCATCCTTCC
TATTATGAACCAGTATACAGAAATAGAAACCTGTGTGGAGTGTTCAGCGAAAAACCTGAAGAACATATCA
GAGCTCTTTTATTACGCACAGAAAGCTGTTCTTCATCCTACAGGGCCCCTGTACTGCCCAGAGGAGAAGG
AGATGAAACCAGCTTGTATAAAAGCCCTTACTCGTATATTTAAAATATCTGATCAAGATAATGATGGTAC
TCTCAATGATGCTGAACTCAACTTCTTTCAGAGGATTTGTTTCAACACTCCATTAGCTCCTCAAGCTCTG
GAGGATGTCAAGAATGTAGTCAGAAAACATATAAGTGATGGTGTGGCTGACAGTGGGTTGACCCTGAAAG
GTTTTCTCTTTTTACACACACTTTTTATCCAGAGAGGGAGACACGAAACTACTTGGACTGTGCTTCGACG
ATTTGGTTATGATGATGACCTGGATTTGACACCTGAATATTTGTTCCCCCTGCTGAAAATACCTCCTGAT
TGCACTACTGAATTAAATCATCATGCATATTTATTTCTCCAAAGCACCTTTGACAAGCATGATTTGGATA
GAGACTGTGCTTTGTCACCTGATGAGCTTAAAGATTTATTTAAAGTTTTCCCTTACATACCTTGGGGGCC
AGATGTGAATAACACAGTTTGTACCAATGAAAGAGGCTGGATAACCTACCAGGGATTCCTTTCCCAGTGG
ACGCTCACGACTTATTTAGATGTACAGCGGTGCCTGGAATATTTGGGCTATCTAGGCTATTCAATATTGA
CTGAGCAAGAGTCTCAAGCTTCAGCTGTTACAGTGACAAGAGATAAAAAGATAGACCTGCAGAAAAAACA
AACTCAAAGAAATGTGTTCAGATGTAATGTAATTGGAGTGAAAAACTGTGGGAAAAGTGGAGTTCTTCAG
GCTCTTCTTGGAAGAAACTTAATGAGGCAGAAGAAAATTCGTGAAGATCATAAATCCTACTATGCGATTA
ACACTGTTTATGTATATGGACAAGAGAAATACTTGTTGTTGCATGATATCTCAGAATCGGAATTTCTAAC
TGAAGCTGAAATCATTTGTGATGTTGTATGCCTGGTATATGATGTCAGCAATCCCAAATCCTTTGAATAC
TGTGCCAGGATTTTTAAGCAACACTTTATGGACAGCAGAATACCTTGCTTAATCGTAGCTGCAAAGTCAG
ACCTGCATGAAGTTAAACAAGAATACAGTATTTCACCTACTGATTTCTGCAGGAAACACAAAATGCCTCC
ACCACAAGCCTTCACTTGCAATACTGCTGATGCCCCCAGTAAGGATATCTTTGTTAAATTGACAACAATG
GCCATGTATCCGCACGTGACACAAGCTGACCTCAAGAGCTCTCGAGCTCAAGCTTCGAACGAATTCGGCA
TTGATCTGAGCGGCCTGACCCTGCAGGAATTCAGCTCCCCGAAACGCCCTAAGCTGCTGCGTGAATATTA
CGATTGGCTGGTTGATAACAGCTTTACCCCATATCTGGTGGTGGATGCCACATACCTGGGCGTGAACGTG
CCCGTGGAGTATGTGAAAGACGGTCAGATCGTGCTGAATCTGTCTGCAAGTGCGACCGGCAACCTGCAAC
TGACAAATGATTTTATCCAGTTCAACGCCCGCTTTAAGGGCGTGTCTCGTGAACTGTATATCCCGATGGG
TGCCGCTCTGGCCATTTACGCTCGCGAGAACGGCGATGGTGTGATGTTCGAACCAGAAGAAATCTATGAC
GAGCTGAATATTGGTTAACGCGGGCCCGGGATCCACCGGATCTAGATAACTGATCATAATCAGCCATACC
ACATTTGTAGAGGTTTTACTTGCTTTAAAAAACCTCCCACACCTCCCCCTGAACCTGAAACATAAAATGA
ATGCAATTGTTGTTGTTAACTTGTTTATTGCAGCTTATAATGGTTACAAATAAAGCAATAGCATCACAAA
TTTCACAAATAAAGCATTTTTTTCACTGCATTCTAGTTGTGGTTTGTCCAAACTCATCAATGTATCTTAA
GGCGTAAATTGTAAGCGTTAATATTTTGTTAAAATTCGCGTTAAATTTTTGTTAAATCAGCTCATTTTTT
AACCAATAGGCCGAAATCGGCAAAATCCCTTATAAATCAAAAGAATAGACCGAGATAGGGT
[37 nt withheld, positions 3912-3948]
AAAGAACGTGGACTCCAACGTCAAAGG
[49 nt withheld, positions 3976-4024]
T
[91 nt withheld, positions 4026-4116]
G
[124 nt withheld, positions 4118-4241]
CAGGTGGCACTTTTCGGGGAAATGTGCGCGGAACCCCTATTTGTTTATTTTTCTAAATACATTCAAATAT
GTATCCGCTCATGAGACAATAACCCTGATAAATGCTTCAATAATATTGAAAAAGGAAGAGTCCTGAGGCG
GAAAGAACCAGCTGTGGAATGTGTGTCAGTTAGGGTGTGGAAAGTCCCCAGGCTCCCCAGCAGGCAGAAG
TATGCAAAGCATGCATCTCAATTAGTCAGCAACCAGGTGTGGAAAGTCCCCAGGCTCCCCAGCAGGCAGA
AGTATGCAAAGCATGCATCTCAATTAGTCAGCAACCATAGTCCCGCCCCTAACTCCGCCCATCCCGCCCC
TAACTCCGCCCAGTTCCGCCCATTCTCCGCCCCATGGCTGACTAATTTTTTTTATTTATGCAGAGGCCGA
GGCCGCCTCGGCCTCTGAGCTATTCCAGAAGTAGTGAGGAGGCTTTTTTGGAGGCCTAGGCTTTTGCAAA
GATCGATCAAGAGACAGGATGAGGATCGTTTCGCATGATTGAACAAGATGGATTGCACGCAGGTTCTCCG
GCCGCTTGGGTGGAGAGGCTATTCGGCTATGACTGGGCACAACAGACAATCGGCTGCTCTGATGCCGCCG
TGTTCCGGCTGTCAGCGCAGGGGCGCCCGGTTCTTTTTGTCAAGACCGACCTGTCCGGTGCCCTGAATGA
ACTGCAAGACGAGGCAGCGCGGCTATCGTGGCTGGCCACGACGGGCGTTCCTTGCGCAGCTGTGCTCGAC
GTTGTCACTGAAGCGGGAAGGGACTGGCTGCTATTGGGCGAAGTGCCGGGGCAGGATCTCCTGTCATCTC
ACCTTGCTCCTGCCGAGAAAGTATCCATCATGGCTGATGCAATGCGGCGGCTGCATACGCTTGATCCGGC
TACCTGCCCATTCGACCACCAAGCGAAACATCGCATCGAGCGAGCACGTACTCGGATGGAAGCCGGTCTT
GTCGATCAGGATGATCTGGACGAAGAGCATCAGGGGCTCGCGCCAGCCGAACTGTTCGCCAGGCTCAAGG
CGAGCATGCCCGACGGCGAGGATCTCGTCGTGACCCATGGCGATGCCTGCTTGCCGAATATCATGGTGGA
AAATGGCCGCTTTTCTGGATTCATCGACTGTGGCCGGCTGGGTGTGGCGGACCGCTATCAGGACATAGCG
TTGGCTACCCGTGATATTGCTGAAGAGCTTGGCGGCGAATGGGCTGACCGCTTCCTCGTGCTTTACGGTA
TCGCCGCTCCCGATTCGCAGCGCATCGCCTTCTATCGCCTTCTTGACGAGTTCTTCTGAGCGGGACTCTG
GGGTTCGAAATGACCGACCAAGCGACGCCCAACCTGCCATCACGAGATTTCGATTCCACCGCCGCCTTCT
ATGAAAGGTTGGGCTTCGGAATCGTTTTCCGGGACGCCGGCTGGATGATCCTCCAGCGCGGGGATCTCAT
GCTGGAGTTCTTCGCCCACCCTAGGGGGAGGCTAACTGAAACACGGAAGGAGACAATACCGGAAGGAACC
CGCGCTATGACGGCAATAAAAAGACAGAATAAAACGCACGGTGTTGGGTCGTTTGTTCATAAACGCGGGG
TTCGGTCCCAGGGCTGGCACTCTGTCGATACCCCACCGAGACCCCATTGGGGCCAATACGCCCGCGTTTC
TTCCTTTTCCCCACCCCACCCCCCAAGTTCGGGTGAAGGCCCAGGGCTCGCAGCCAACGTCGGGGCGGCA
GGCCCTGCCATAGCCTCAGGTTACTCATATATACTTTAGATTGATTTAAAACTTCATTTTTAATTTAAAA
GGATCTAGGTGAAGATCCTTTTTGATAATCTCATGACCAAAATCCCTTAACGTGAGTTTTCGTTCCACTG
AGCGTCAGACCCCGTAGAAAAGATCAAAGGATCTTCTTGAGATCCTTTTTTTCTGCGCGTAATCTGCTGC
TTGCAAACAAAAAAACCACCGCTACCAGCGGTGGTTTGTTTGCCGGATCAAGAGCTACCAACTCTTTTTC
CGAAGGTAACTGGCTTCAGCAGAGCGCAGATACCAAATACTGTTCTTCTAGTGTAGCCGTAGTTAGGCCA
CCACTTCAAGAACTCTGTAGCACCGCCTACATACCTCGCTCTGCTAATCCTGTTACCAGTGGCTGCTGCC
AGTGGCGATAAGTCGTGTCTTACCGGGTTGGACTCAAGACGATAGTTACCGGATAAGGCGCAGCGGTCGG
GCTGAACGGGGGGTTCGTGCACACAGCCCAGCTTGGAGCGAACGACCTACACCGAACTGAGATACCTACA
GCGTGAGCTATGAGAAAGCGCCACGCTTCCCGAAGGGAGAAAGGCGGACAGGTATCCGGTAAGCGGCAGG
GTCGGAACAGGAGAGCGCACGAGGGAGCTTCCAGGGGGAAACGCCTGGTATCTTTATAGTCCTGTCGGGT
TTCGCCACCTCTGACTTGAGCGTCGATTTTTGTGATGCTCGTCAGGGGGGCGGAGCCTATGGAAAAACGC
CAGCAACGCGGCCTTTTTACGGTTCCTGGCCTTTTGCTGGCCTTTTGCTCACATGTTCTTTCCTGCGTTA
TCCCCTGATTCTGTGGATAACCGTATTACCGCCATGCAT
